Addgene plasmid #112058: ACTB-(A)4x
Purpose: ACTB mRNA tagged with 4 copies of Riboglow (variant A)
Depositing lab: Amy Palmer. Depositing organization: University of Colorado, Boulder. Publication: A multicolor riboswitch-based platform for imaging of RNA in live mammalian cells. Braselmann E, Wierzba AJ, Polaski JT, Chrominski M, Holmes ZE, Hung ST, Batan D, Wheeler JR, Parker R, Jimenez R, Gryko D, Batey RT, Palmer AE. Nat Chem Biol. 2018 Jul 30. pii: 10.1038/s41589-018-0103-7. doi: 10.1038/s41589-018-0103-7. PubMed 30061719.
Backbone
  Vector backbone: C1
  Backbone manufacturer: Clontech
  Vector type: Mammalian Expression
Growth in bacteria
  Bacterial resistance: Kanamycin, 50 μg/mL
  Growth temperature: 37°C
  Growth strain: DH5alpha
  Copy number: High Copy
Gene/Insert
  Gene/Insert name: ACTB (alt name: NCBI Reference Sequence: NM_001101.3)
  Species: H. sapiens (human)
  Mutation: 4 copies of Riboglow tag after stop codon
  Entrez Gene: ACTB (a.k.a. BKRNS, BNS, BRWS1, CSMH, DDS1, PS1TP5BP1, THC8)
  Promoter: CMV
  Tag / fusion protein: Riboglow RNA tag (C terminal on insert)
  Cloning method: Restriction Enzyme; 5′ cloning site Unknown (unknown if destroyed); 3′ cloning site Unknown (unknown if destroyed)
  Sequencing primers: 5′ Quintara Bio: CMV Forward (5'-CGCAAATGGGCGGTAGGCGTG-3'); 3′ Quintara Bio: SV50pA-R (5'-GAAATTTGTGATGCTATTGC-3')
Terms and licenses: Academic/Nonprofit Terms; Industry Terms: Not Available to Industry
Depositor comments: 4 copies of Riboglow (variant A), separated by restriction sites as follows: KpnI - A - KpnI - A - BamHI - A - BamHI - A - BamHI
How to cite: ACTB-(A)4x was a gift from Amy Palmer (Addgene plasmid # 112058 ; http://n2t.net/addgene:112058 ; RRID:Addgene_112058)
