[The description below was written by a language model from this plasmid's Addgene catalogue record and pLannotate feature annotations shown in this document.]
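Description:
ACTB-(A)4x is a mammalian expression plasmid built on a Clontech C1-type backbone, designed to produce human beta-actin (ACTB) mRNA carrying an RNA imaging tag. The CMV immediate early enhancer and promoter drive transcription of the ACTB coding sequence. Four tandem copies of the Riboglow tag (variant A) are placed immediately after the stop codon, and the transcript ends at the SV40 polyadenylation signal. Because the tag lies downstream of the stop codon, it is part of the mRNA's 3′ untranslated region and does not alter the actin protein, although the catalogue lists it as a C-terminal tag. The repeats are separated by KpnI and BamHI restriction sites. The automated annotation identifies three of them as fragments of the AdoCbl-variant (cobalamin) riboswitch RNA family, which is the aptamer scaffold underlying Riboglow. The fourth copy stated by the depositor is not called, although an unannotated gap between the first and second hits could accommodate it. The annotation matches the ACTB reading frame to the bovine protein, reflecting actin's high conservation, while the record gives the insert as human.

The plasmid is propagated in E. coli through a high-copy pUC-type origin and also carries an f1 origin. A single NeoR/KanR gene sits behind both a bacterial promoter and the SV40 early promoter and ends in the HSV TK polyadenylation signal. It gives kanamycin resistance in bacteria and could support G418 selection in mammalian cells. The short large T antigen, ble and bGH poly(A) hits appear to be backbone remnants rather than functional elements. The construct is intended for live-cell imaging of ACTB mRNA in mammalian cells. The riboswitch-derived tag binds cobalamin-conjugated fluorescent probes, and multimerising it provides several probe-binding sites per transcript.
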