Features (pLannotate 1.2.2; 17 found; start..end, strand, type, name):
     61..364     +  enhancer       CMV enhancer: human cytomegalovirus immediate early enhancer
    365..568     +  promoter       CMV promoter: human cytomegalovirus (CMV) immediate early promoter
    597..1721    +  CDS            ACTB: ACTB_BOVIN - Experimental evidence at protein level: Swiss-Prot protein existence level 1. Actin is a highly conserved protein that polymerizes to produce filaments that form cross-linked networks in the cytoplasm of cells. Actin exists in both monomeric (G-actin) and polymeric (F-actin) forms, both forms playing key functions, such as cell motility and contraction. In addition to their role in the cytoplasmic cytoskeleton, G- and F-actin also localize in the nucleus, and regulate gene transcription and motility and repair of damaged DNA. From Bos taurus (Bovine).
   1731..1751    +  misc_feature   MCS (fragment): multiple cloning site
   1750..1867    +  ncRNA          AdoCbl-variant (fragment): Accession: RF01689 - AdoCbl variant RNA
   1968..2061    +  ncRNA          AdoCbl-variant (fragment): Accession: RF01689 - AdoCbl variant RNA
   2077..2198    +  ncRNA          AdoCbl-variant (fragment): Accession: RF01689 - AdoCbl variant RNA
   2203..2287    +  CDS            large T antigen (fragment): large T antigen from SV40 (simian virus 40)
   2310..2431    +  polyA_signal   SV40 poly(A) signal: SV40 polyadenylation signal
   2465..2893    -  rep_origin     f1 ori (sequence partly withheld): f1 bacteriophage origin of replication; arrow indicates direction of (+) strand synthesis
   2920..3024    +  promoter       AmpR promoter: bla
   3026..3383    +  promoter       SV40 promoter: SV40 enhancer and early promoter
   3418..4212    +  CDS            NeoR/KanR: aminoglycoside phosphotransferase from Tn5; aph(3')-II (or nptII); confers resistance to neomycin, kanamycin, and G418 (Geneticin®)
   4233..4385    +  CDS            ble (fragment): BLE_KLEPN - Experimental evidence at protein level: Swiss-Prot protein existence level 1. Binding protein with a strong affinity to the bleomycin family of antibiotics. Binds to CL990; an antimitotic-antibiotic compound. From Klebsiella pneumoniae.
   4444..4491    +  polyA_signal   HSV TK poly(A) signal: herpes simplex virus thymidine kinase polyadenylation signal (Cole and Stacy, 1985)
   4582..4598    -  polyA_signal   bGH poly(A) signal (fragment): bovine growth hormone polyadenylation signal
   4820..5408    +  rep_origin     ori: high-copy-number ColE1/pMB1/pBR322/pUC origin of replication
>Addgene plasmid #112058 | ACTB-(A)4x | depositor full sequence | sequence record 210868 | Full Sequence
TAGTTATTAATAGTAATCAATTACGGGGTCATTAGTTCATAGCCCATATATGGAGTTCCGCGTTACATAA
CTTACGGTAAATGGCCCGCCTGGCTGACCGCCCAACGACCCCCGCCCATTGACGTCAATAATGACGTATG
TTCCCATAGTAACGCCAATAGGGACTTTCCATTGACGTCAATGGGTGGAGTATTTACGGTAAACTGCCCA
CTTGGCAGTACATCAAGTGTATCATATGCCAAGTACGCCCCCTATTGACGTCAATGACGGTAAATGGCCC
GCCTGGCATTATGCCCAGTACATGACCTTATGGGACTTTCCTACTTGGCAGTACATCTACGTATTAGTCA
TCGCTATTACCATGGTGATGCGGTTTTGGCAGTACATCAATGGGCGTGGATAGCGGTTTGACTCACGGGG
ATTTCCAAGTCTCCACCCCATTGACGTCAATGGGAGTTTGTTTTGGCACCAAAATCAACGGGACTTTCCA
AAATGTCGTAACAACTCCGCCCCATTGACGCAAATGGGCGGTAGGCGTGTACGGTGGGAGGTCTATATAA
GCAGAGCTGGTTTAGTGAACCGTCAGATCCGCTAGCATGGATGATGATATCGCCGCGCTCGTCGTCGACA
ACGGCTCCGGCATGTGCAAGGCCGGCTTCGCGGGCGACGATGCCCCCCGGGCCGTCTTCCCCTCCATCGT
GGGGCGCCCCAGGCACCAGGGCGTGATGGTGGGCATGGGTCAGAAGGATTCCTATGTGGGCGACGAGGCC
CAGAGCAAGAGAGGCATCCTCACCCTGAAGTACCCCATCGAGCACGGCATCGTCACCAACTGGGACGACA
TGGAGAAAATCTGGCACCACACCTTCTACAATGAGCTGCGTGTGGCTCCCGAGGAGCACCCCGTGCTGCT
GACCGAGGCCCCCCTGAACCCCAAGGCCAACCGCGAGAAGATGACCCAGATCATGTTTGAGACCTTCAAC
ACCCCAGCCATGTACGTTGCTATCCAGGCTGTGCTATCCCTGTACGCCTCTGGCCGTACCACTGGCATCG
TGATGGACTCCGGTGACGGGGTCACCCACACTGTGCCCATCTACGAGGGGTATGCCCTCCCCCATGCCAT
CCTGCGTCTGGACCTGGCTGGCCGGGACCTGACTGACTACCTCATGAAGATCCTCACCGAGCGCGGCTAC
AGCTTCACCACCACGGCCGAGCGGGAAATCGTGCGTGACATTAAGGAGAAGCTGTGCTACGTCGCCCTGG
ACTTCGAGCAAGAGATGGCCACGGCTGCTTCCAGCTCCTCCCTGGAGAAGAGCTACGAGCTGCCTGACGG
CCAGGTCATCACCATTGGCAATGAGCGGTTCCGCTGCCCTGAGGCACTCTTCCAGCCTTCCTTCCTGGGC
ATGGAGTCCTGTGGCATCCACGAAACTACCTTCAACTCCATCATGAAGTGTGACGTGGACATCCGCAAAG
ACCTGTACGCCAACACAGTGCTGTCTGGCGGCACCACCATGTACCCTGGCATTGCCGACAGGATGCAGAA
GGAGATCACTGCCCTGGCACCCAGCACAATGAAGATCAAGATCATTGCTCCTCCTGAGCGCAAGTACTCC
GTGTGGATCGGCGGCTCCATCCTGGCCTCGCTGTCCACCTTCCAGCAGATGTGGATCAGCAAGCAGGAGT
ATGACGAGTCCGGCCCCTCCATCGTCCACCGCAAATGCTTCTAGGCTAGCATTCTGCAGTCGACGGTACC
GGCCTAAAAGCGTAGTGGGAAAGTGACGTGAAATTCGTCCAGATTACTTGATACGGTTATACTCCGAATG
CCACCTAGGCCATACAACGAGCAAGGAGACTCAGGTACCGGCCTAAAAGCGTAGTGGGAAAGTGACGTGA
AATTCGTCCAGATTACTTGATACGGTTATACTCCGAATGCCACCTAGGCCATACAACGAGCAAGGAGACT
CAGGATCCGGCCTAAAAGCGTAGTGGGAAAGTGACGTGAAATTCGTCCAGATTACTTGATACGGTTATAC
TCCGAATGCCACCTAGGCCATACAACGAGCAAGGAGACTCAGGATCCGGCCTAAAAGCGTAGTGGGAAAG
TGACGTGAAATTCGTCCAGATTACTTGATACGGTTATACTCCGAATGCCACCTAGGCCATACAACGAGCA
AGGAGACTCAGGATCCACCGGATCTAGATAACTGATCATAATCAGCCATACCACATTTGTAGAGGTTTTA
CTTGCTTTAAAAAACCTCCCACACCTCCCCCTGAACCTGAAACATAAAATGAATGCAATTGTTGTTGTTA
ACTTGTTTATTGCAGCTTATAATGGTTACAAATAAAGCAATAGCATCACAAATTTCACAAATAAAGCATT
TTTTTCACTGCATTCTAGTTGTGGTTTGTCCAAACTCATCAATGTATCTTAACGCGTAAATTGTAAGCGT
TAATATTTTGTTAAAATTCGCGTTAAATTTTTGTTAAATCAGCTCATTTTTTAACCAATAGGCCGAAATC
GGCAAAATCCCTTATAAATCAAAAGAATAGACCGAGATAGGGT
[37 nt withheld, positions 2564-2600]
AAAGAACGTGGACTCCAACGTCAAAGG
[49 nt withheld, positions 2628-2676]
T
[91 nt withheld, positions 2678-2768]
G
[124 nt withheld, positions 2770-2893]
CAGGTGGCACTTTTCGGGGAAATGTGCGCGGAACCCCTATTTGTTTATTTTTCTAAATACATTCAAATAT
GTATCCGCTCATGAGACAATAACCCTGATAAATGCTTCAATAATATTGAAAAAGGAAGAGTCCTGAGGCG
GAAAGAACCAGCTGTGGAATGTGTGTCAGTTAGGGTGTGGAAAGTCCCCAGGCTCCCCAGCAGGCAGAAG
TATGCAAAGCATGCATCTCAATTAGTCAGCAACCAGGTGTGGAAAGTCCCCAGGCTCCCCAGCAGGCAGA
AGTATGCAAAGCATGCATCTCAATTAGTCAGCAACCATAGTCCCGCCCCTAACTCCGCCCATCCCGCCCC
TAACTCCGCCCAGTTCCGCCCATTCTCCGCCCCATGGCTGACTAATTTTTTTTATTTATGCAGAGGCCGA
GGCCGCCTCGGCCTCTGAGCTATTCCAGAAGTAGTGAGGAGGCTTTTTTGGAGGCCTAGGCTTTTGCAAA
GATCGATCAAGAGACAGGATGAGGATCGTTTCGCATGATTGAACAAGATGGATTGCACGCAGGTTCTCCG
GCCGCTTGGGTGGAGAGGCTATTCGGCTATGACTGGGCACAACAGACAATCGGCTGCTCTGATGCCGCCG
TGTTCCGGCTGTCAGCGCAGGGGCGCCCGGTTCTTTTTGTCAAGACCGACCTGTCCGGTGCCCTGAATGA
ACTGCAAGACGAGGCAGCGCGGCTATCGTGGCTGGCCACGACGGGCGTTCCTTGCGCAGCTGTGCTCGAC
GTTGTCACTGAAGCGGGAAGGGACTGGCTGCTATTGGGCGAAGTGCCGGGGCAGGATCTCCTGTCATCTC
ACCTTGCTCCTGCCGAGAAAGTATCCATCATGGCTGATGCAATGCGGCGGCTGCATACGCTTGATCCGGC
TACCTGCCCATTCGACCACCAAGCGAAACATCGCATCGAGCGAGCACGTACTCGGATGGAAGCCGGTCTT
GTCGATCAGGATGATCTGGACGAAGAGCATCAGGGGCTCGCGCCAGCCGAACTGTTCGCCAGGCTCAAGG
CGAGCATGCCCGACGGCGAGGATCTCGTCGTGACCCATGGCGATGCCTGCTTGCCGAATATCATGGTGGA
AAATGGCCGCTTTTCTGGATTCATCGACTGTGGCCGGCTGGGTGTGGCGGACCGCTATCAGGACATAGCG
TTGGCTACCCGTGATATTGCTGAAGAGCTTGGCGGCGAATGGGCTGACCGCTTCCTCGTGCTTTACGGTA
TCGCCGCTCCCGATTCGCAGCGCATCGCCTTCTATCGCCTTCTTGACGAGTTCTTCTGAGCGGGACTCTG
GGGTTCGAAATGACCGACCAAGCGACGCCCAACCTGCCATCACGAGATTTCGATTCCACCGCCGCCTTCT
ATGAAAGGTTGGGCTTCGGAATCGTTTTCCGGGACGCCGGCTGGATGATCCTCCAGCGCGGGGATCTCAT
GCTGGAGTTCTTCGCCCACCCTAGGGGGAGGCTAACTGAAACACGGAAGGAGACAATACCGGAAGGAACC
CGCGCTATGACGGCAATAAAAAGACAGAATAAAACGCACGGTGTTGGGTCGTTTGTTCATAAACGCGGGG
TTCGGTCCCAGGGCTGGCACTCTGTCGATACCCCACCGAGACCCCATTGGGGCCAATACGCCCGCGTTTC
TTCCTTTTCCCCACCCCACCCCCCAAGTTCGGGTGAAGGCCCAGGGCTCGCAGCCAACGTCGGGGCGGCA
GGCCCTGCCATAGCCTCAGGTTACTCATATATACTTTAGATTGATTTAAAACTTCATTTTTAATTTAAAA
GGATCTAGGTGAAGATCCTTTTTGATAATCTCATGACCAAAATCCCTTAACGTGAGTTTTCGTTCCACTG
AGCGTCAGACCCCGTAGAAAAGATCAAAGGATCTTCTTGAGATCCTTTTTTTCTGCGCGTAATCTGCTGC
TTGCAAACAAAAAAACCACCGCTACCAGCGGTGGTTTGTTTGCCGGATCAAGAGCTACCAACTCTTTTTC
CGAAGGTAACTGGCTTCAGCAGAGCGCAGATACCAAATACTGTCCTTCTAGTGTAGCCGTAGTTAGGCCA
CCACTTCAAGAACTCTGTAGCACCGCCTACATACCTCGCTCTGCTAATCCTGTTACCAGTGGCTGCTGCC
AGTGGCGATAAGTCGTGTCTTACCGGGTTGGACTCAAGACGATAGTTACCGGATAAGGCGCAGCGGTCGG
GCTGAACGGGGGGTTCGTGCACACAGCCCAGCTTGGAGCGAACGACCTACACCGAACTGAGATACCTACA
GCGTGAGCTATGAGAAAGCGCCACGCTTCCCGAAGGGAGAAAGGCGGACAGGTATCCGGTAAGCGGCAGG
GTCGGAACAGGAGAGCGCACGAGGGAGCTTCCAGGGGGAAACGCCTGGTATCTTTATAGTCCTGTCGGGT
TTCGCCACCTCTGACTTGAGCGTCGATTTTTGTGATGCTCGTCAGGGGGGCGGAGCCTATGGAAAAACGC
CAGCAACGCGGCCTTTTTACGGTTCCTGGCCTTTTGCTGGCCTTTTGCTCACATGTTCTTTCCTGCGTTA
TCCCCTGATTCTGTGGATAACCGTATTACCGCCATGCAT
