Features (pLannotate 1.2.2; 17 found; start..end, strand, type, name):
     61..364     +  enhancer       CMV enhancer: human cytomegalovirus immediate early enhancer
    365..568     +  promoter       CMV promoter: human cytomegalovirus (CMV) immediate early promoter
    597..1721    +  CDS            ACTB: ACTB_BOVIN - Experimental evidence at protein level: Swiss-Prot protein existence level 1. Actin is a highly conserved protein that polymerizes to produce filaments that form cross-linked networks in the cytoplasm of cells. Actin exists in both monomeric (G-actin) and polymeric (F-actin) forms, both forms playing key functions, such as cell motility and contraction. In addition to their role in the cytoplasmic cytoskeleton, G- and F-actin also localize in the nucleus, and regulate gene transcription and motility and repair of damaged DNA. From Bos taurus (Bovine).
   1731..1751    +  misc_feature   MCS (fragment): multiple cloning site
   1750..1867    +  ncRNA          AdoCbl-variant (fragment): Accession: RF01689 - AdoCbl variant RNA
   1968..2061    +  ncRNA          AdoCbl-variant (fragment): Accession: RF01689 - AdoCbl variant RNA
   2077..2198    +  ncRNA          AdoCbl-variant (fragment): Accession: RF01689 - AdoCbl variant RNA
   2203..2287    +  CDS            large T antigen (fragment): large T antigen from SV40 (simian virus 40)
   2310..2431    +  polyA_signal   SV40 poly(A) signal: SV40 polyadenylation signal
   2465..2893    -  rep_origin     f1 ori (sequence partly withheld): f1 bacteriophage origin of replication; arrow indicates direction of (+) strand synthesis
   2920..3024    +  promoter       AmpR promoter: bla
   3026..3383    +  promoter       SV40 promoter: SV40 enhancer and early promoter
   3418..4212    +  CDS            NeoR/KanR: aminoglycoside phosphotransferase from Tn5; aph(3')-II (or nptII); confers resistance to neomycin, kanamycin, and G418 (Geneticin®)
   4233..4385    +  CDS            ble (fragment): BLE_KLEPN - Experimental evidence at protein level: Swiss-Prot protein existence level 1. Binding protein with a strong affinity to the bleomycin family of antibiotics. Binds to CL990; an antimitotic-antibiotic compound. From Klebsiella pneumoniae.
   4444..4491    +  polyA_signal   HSV TK poly(A) signal: herpes simplex virus thymidine kinase polyadenylation signal (Cole and Stacy, 1985)
   4582..4598    -  polyA_signal   bGH poly(A) signal (fragment): bovine growth hormone polyadenylation signal
   4820..5408    +  rep_origin     ori: high-copy-number ColE1/pMB1/pBR322/pUC origin of replication
>Addgene plasmid #112058 | ACTB-(A)4x | addgene full sequence | sequence record 214489 | Addgene NGS Result
TAGTTATTAATAGTAATCAATTACGGGGTCATTAGTTCATAGCCCATATATGGAGTTCCGCGTTACATAA
CTTACGGTAAATGGCCCGCCTGGCTGACCGCCCAACGACCCCCGCCCATTGACGTCAATAATGACGTATG
TTCCCATAGTAACGCCAATAGGGACTTTCCATTGACGTCAATGGGTGGAGTATTTACGGTAAACTGCCCA
CTTGGCAGTACATCAAGTGTATCATATGCCAAGTACGCCCCCTATTGACGTCAATGACGGTAAATGGCCC
GCCTGGCATTATGCCCAGTACATGACCTTATGGGACTTTCCTACTTGGCAGTACATCTACGTATTAGTCA
TCGCTATTACCATGGTGATGCGGTTTTGGCAGTACATCAATGGGCGTGGATAGCGGTTTGACTCACGGGG
ATTTCCAAGTCTCCACCCCATTGACGTCAATGGGAGTTTGTTTTGGCACCAAAATCAACGGGACTTTCCA
AAATGTCGTAACAACTCCGCCCCATTGACGCAAATGGGCGGTAGGCGTGTACGGTGGGAGGTCTATATAA
GCAGAGCTGGTTTAGTGAACCGTCAGATCCGCTAGCATGGATGATGATATCGCCGCGCTCGTCGTCGACA
ACGGCTCCGGCATGTGCAAGGCCGGCTTCGCGGGCGACGATGCCCCCCGGGCCGTCTTCCCCTCCATCGT
GGGGCGCCCCAGGCACCAGGGCGTGATGGTGGGCATGGGTCAGAAGGATTCCTATGTGGGCGACGAGGCC
CAGAGCAAGAGAGGCATCCTCACCCTGAAGTACCCCATCGAGCACGGCATCGTCACCAACTGGGACGACA
TGGAGAAAATCTGGCACCACACCTTCTACAATGAGCTGCGTGTGGCTCCCGAGGAGCACCCCGTGCTGCT
GACCGAGGCCCCCCTGAACCCCAAGGCCAACCGCGAGAAGATGACCCAGATCATGTTTGAGACCTTCAAC
ACCCCAGCCATGTACGTTGCTATCCAGGCTGTGCTATCCCTGTACGCCTCTGGCCGTACCACTGGCATCG
TGATGGACTCCGGTGACGGGGTCACCCACACTGTGCCCATCTACGAGGGGTATGCCCTCCCCCATGCCAT
CCTGCGTCTGGACCTGGCTGGCCGGGACCTGACTGACTACCTCATGAAGATCCTCACCGAGCGCGGCTAC
AGCTTCACCACCACGGCCGAGCGGGAAATCGTGCGTGACATTAAGGAGAAGCTGTGCTACGTCGCCCTGG
ACTTCGAGCAAGAGATGGCCACGGCTGCTTCCAGCTCCTCCCTGGAGAAGAGCTACGAGCTGCCTGACGG
CCAGGTCATCACCATTGGCAATGAGCGGTTCCGCTGCCCTGAGGCACTCTTCCAGCCTTCCTTCCTGGGC
ATGGAGTCCTGTGGCATCCACGAAACTACCTTCAACTCCATCATGAAGTGTGACGTGGACATCCGCAAAG
ACCTGTACGCCAACACAGTGCTGTCTGGCGGCACCACCATGTACCCTGGCATTGCCGACAGGATGCAGAA
GGAGATCACTGCCCTGGCACCCAGCACAATGAAGATCAAGATCATTGCTCCTCCTGAGCGCAAGTACTCC
GTGTGGATCGGCGGCTCCATCCTGGCCTCGCTGTCCACCTTCCAGCAGATGTGGATCAGCAAGCAGGAGT
ATGACGAGTCCGGCCCCTCCATCGTCCACCGCAAATGCTTCTAGGCTAGCATTCTGCAGTCGACGGTACC
GGCCTAAAAGCGTAGTGGGAAAGTGACGTGAAATTCGTCCAGATTACTTGATACGGTTATACTCCGAATG
CCACCTAGGCCATACAACGAGCAAGGAGACTCAGGTACCGGCCTAAAAGCGTAGTGGGAAAGTGACGTGA
AATTCGTCCAGATTACTTGATACGGTTATACTCCGAATGCCACCTAGGCCATACAACGAGCAAGGAGACT
CAGGATCCGGCCTAAAAGCGTAGTGGGAAAGTGACGTGAAATTCGTCCAGATTACTTGATACGGTTATAC
TCCGAATGCCACCTAGGCCATACAACGAGCAAGGAGACTCAGGATCCGGCCTAAAAGCGTAGTGGGAAAG
TGACGTGAAATTCGTCCAGATTACTTGATACGGTTATACTCCGAATGCCACCTAGGCCATACAACGAGCA
AGGAGACTCAGGATCCACCGGATCTAGATAACTGATCATAATCAGCCATACCACATTTGTAGAGGTTTTA
CTTGCTTTAAAAAACCTCCCACACCTCCCCCTGAACCTGAAACATAAAATGAATGCAATTGTTGTTGTTA
ACTTGTTTATTGCAGCTTATAATGGTTACAAATAAAGCAATAGCATCACAAATTTCACAAATAAAGCATT
TTTTTCACTGCATTCTAGTTGTGGTTTGTCCAAACTCATCAATGTATCTTAACGCGTAAATTGTAAGCGT
TAATATTTTGTTAAAATTCGCGTTAAATTTTTGTTAAATCAGCTCATTTTTTAACCAATAGGCCGAAATC
GGCAAAATCCCTTATAAATCAAAAGAATAGACCGAGATAGGGT
[37 nt withheld, positions 2564-2600]
AAAGAACGTGGACTCCAACGTCAAAGG
[49 nt withheld, positions 2628-2676]
T
[91 nt withheld, positions 2678-2768]
G
[124 nt withheld, positions 2770-2893]
CAGGTGGCACTTTTCGGGGAAATGTGCGCGGAACCCCTATTTGTTTATTTTTCTAAATACATTCAAATAT
GTATCCGCTCATGAGACAATAACCCTGATAAATGCTTCAATAATATTGAAAAAGGAAGAGTCCTGAGGCG
GAAAGAACCAGCTGTGGAATGTGTGTCAGTTAGGGTGTGGAAAGTCCCCAGGCTCCCCAGCAGGCAGAAG
TATGCAAAGCATGCATCTCAATTAGTCAGCAACCAGGTGTGGAAAGTCCCCAGGCTCCCCAGCAGGCAGA
AGTATGCAAAGCATGCATCTCAATTAGTCAGCAACCATAGTCCCGCCCCTAACTCCGCCCATCCCGCCCC
TAACTCCGCCCAGTTCCGCCCATTCTCCGCCCCATGGCTGACTAATTTTTTTTATTTATGCAGAGGCCGA
GGCCGCCTCGGCCTCTGAGCTATTCCAGAAGTAGTGAGGAGGCTTTTTTGGAGGCCTAGGCTTTTGCAAA
GATCGATCAAGAGACAGGATGAGGATCGTTTCGCATGATTGAACAAGATGGATTGCACGCAGGTTCTCCG
GCCGCTTGGGTGGAGAGGCTATTCGGCTATGACTGGGCACAACAGACAATCGGCTGCTCTGATGCCGCCG
TGTTCCGGCTGTCAGCGCAGGGGCGCCCGGTTCTTTTTGTCAAGACCGACCTGTCCGGTGCCCTGAATGA
ACTGCAAGACGAGGCAGCGCGGCTATCGTGGCTGGCCACGACGGGCGTTCCTTGCGCAGCTGTGCTCGAC
GTTGTCACTGAAGCGGGAAGGGACTGGCTGCTATTGGGCGAAGTGCCGGGGCAGGATCTCCTGTCATCTC
ACCTTGCTCCTGCCGAGAAAGTATCCATCATGGCTGATGCAATGCGGCGGCTGCATACGCTTGATCCGGC
TACCTGCCCATTCGACCACCAAGCGAAACATCGCATCGAGCGAGCACGTACTCGGATGGAAGCCGGTCTT
GTCGATCAGGATGATCTGGACGAAGAGCATCAGGGGCTCGCGCCAGCCGAACTGTTCGCCAGGCTCAAGG
CGAGCATGCCCGACGGCGAGGATCTCGTCGTGACCCATGGCGATGCCTGCTTGCCGAATATCATGGTGGA
AAATGGCCGCTTTTCTGGATTCATCGACTGTGGCCGGCTGGGTGTGGCGGACCGCTATCAGGACATAGCG
TTGGCTACCCGTGATATTGCTGAAGAGCTTGGCGGCGAATGGGCTGACCGCTTCCTCGTGCTTTACGGTA
TCGCCGCTCCCGATTCGCAGCGCATCGCCTTCTATCGCCTTCTTGACGAGTTCTTCTGAGCGGGACTCTG
GGGTTCGAAATGACCGACCAAGCGACGCCCAACCTGCCATCACGAGATTTCGATTCCACCGCCGCCTTCT
ATGAAAGGTTGGGCTTCGGAATCGTTTTCCGGGACGCCGGCTGGATGATCCTCCAGCGCGGGGATCTCAT
GCTGGAGTTCTTCGCCCACCCTAGGGGGAGGCTAACTGAAACACGGAAGGAGACAATACCGGAAGGAACC
CGCGCTATGACGGCAATAAAAAGACAGAATAAAACGCACGGTGTTGGGTCGTTTGTTCATAAACGCGGGG
TTCGGTCCCAGGGCTGGCACTCTGTCGATACCCCACCGAGACCCCATTGGGGCCAATACGCCCGCGTTTC
TTCCTTTTCCCCACCCCACCCCCCAAGTTCGGGTGAAGGCCCAGGGCTCGCAGCCAACGTCGGGGCGGCA
GGCCCTGCCATAGCCTCAGGTTACTCATATATACTTTAGATTGATTTAAAACTTCATTTTTAATTTAAAA
GGATCTAGGTGAAGATCCTTTTTGATAATCTCATGACCAAAATCCCTTAACGTGAGTTTTCGTTCCACTG
AGCGTCAGACCCCGTAGAAAAGATCAAAGGATCTTCTTGAGATCCTTTTTTTCTGCGCGTAATCTGCTGC
TTGCAAACAAAAAAACCACCGCTACCAGCGGTGGTTTGTTTGCCGGATCAAGAGCTACCAACTCTTTTTC
CGAAGGTAACTGGCTTCAGCAGAGCGCAGATACCAAATACTGTTCTTCTAGTGTAGCCGTAGTTAGGCCA
CCACTTCAAGAACTCTGTAGCACCGCCTACATACCTCGCTCTGCTAATCCTGTTACCAGTGGCTGCTGCC
AGTGGCGATAAGTCGTGTCTTACCGGGTTGGACTCAAGACGATAGTTACCGGATAAGGCGCAGCGGTCGG
GCTGAACGGGGGGTTCGTGCACACAGCCCAGCTTGGAGCGAACGACCTACACCGAACTGAGATACCTACA
GCGTGAGCTATGAGAAAGCGCCACGCTTCCCGAAGGGAGAAAGGCGGACAGGTATCCGGTAAGCGGCAGG
GTCGGAACAGGAGAGCGCACGAGGGAGCTTCCAGGGGGAAACGCCTGGTATCTTTATAGTCCTGTCGGGT
TTCGCCACCTCTGACTTGAGCGTCGATTTTTGTGATGCTCGTCAGGGGGGCGGAGCCTATGGAAAAACGC
CAGCAACGCGGCCTTTTTACGGTTCCTGGCCTTTTGCTGGCCTTTTGCTCACATGTTCTTTCCTGCGTTA
TCCCCTGATTCTGTGGATAACCGTATTACCGCCATGCAT
