>Addgene plasmid #112058 | ACTB-(A)4x | depositor partial sequence | sequence record 210869 | ACTB sequence, includes 5' and 3' NheI cut sites
GCTAGCATGGATGATGATATCGCCGCGCTCGTCGTCGACAACGGCTCCGGCATGTGCAAGGCCGGCTTCG
CGGGCGACGATGCCCCCCGGGCCGTCTTCCCCTCCATCGTGGGGCGCCCCAGGCACCAGGGCGTGATGGT
GGGCATGGGTCAGAAGGATTCCTATGTGGGCGACGAGGCCCAGAGCAAGAGAGGCATCCTCACCCTGAAG
TACCCCATCGAGCACGGCATCGTCACCAACTGGGACGACATGGAGAAAATCTGGCACCACACCTTCTACA
ATGAGCTGCGTGTGGCTCCCGAGGAGCACCCCGTGCTGCTGACCGAGGCCCCCCTGAACCCCAAGGCCAA
CCGCGAGAAGATGACCCAGATCATGTTTGAGACCTTCAACACCCCAGCCATGTACGTTGCTATCCAGGCT
GTGCTATCCCTGTACGCCTCTGGCCGTACCACTGGCATCGTGATGGACTCCGGTGACGGGGTCACCCACA
CTGTGCCCATCTACGAGGGGTATGCCCTCCCCCATGCCATCCTGCGTCTGGACCTGGCTGGCCGGGACCT
GACTGACTACCTCATGAAGATCCTCACCGAGCGCGGCTACAGCTTCACCACCACGGCCGAGCGGGAAATC
GTGCGTGACATTAAGGAGAAGCTGTGCTACGTCGCCCTGGACTTCGAGCAAGAGATGGCCACGGCTGCTT
CCAGCTCCTCCCTGGAGAAGAGCTACGAGCTGCCTGACGGCCAGGTCATCACCATTGGCAATGAGCGGTT
CCGCTGCCCTGAGGCACTCTTCCAGCCTTCCTTCCTGGGCATGGAGTCCTGTGGCATCCACGAAACTACC
TTCAACTCCATCATGAAGTGTGACGTGGACATCCGCAAAGACCTGTACGCCAACACAGTGCTGTCTGGCG
GCACCACCATGTACCCTGGCATTGCCGACAGGATGCAGAAGGAGATCACTGCCCTGGCACCCAGCACAAT
GAAGATCAAGATCATTGCTCCTCCTGAGCGCAAGTACTCCGTGTGGATCGGCGGCTCCATCCTGGCCTCG
CTGTCCACCTTCCAGCAGATGTGGATCAGCAAGCAGGAGTATGACGAGTCCGGCCCCTCCATCGTCCACC
GCAAATGCTTCTAGGCTAGC
