>Addgene plasmid #112058 | ACTB-(A)4x | depositor partial sequence | sequence record 210870 | 4 copies of Riboglow (variant A)
GGTACCGGCCTAAAAGCGTAGTGGGAAAGTGACGTGAAATTCGTCCAGATTACTTGATACGGTTATACTC
CGAATGCCACCTAGGCCATACAACGAGCAAGGAGACTCAGGTACCGGCCTAAAAGCGTAGTGGGAAAGTG
ACGTGAAATTCGTCCAGATTACTTGATACGGTTATACTCCGAATGCCACCTAGGCCATACAACGAGCAAG
GAGACTCAGGATCCGGCCTAAAAGCGTAGTGGGAAAGTGACGTGAAATTCGTCCAGATTACTTGATACGG
TTATACTCCGAATGCCACCTAGGCCATACAACGAGCAAGGAGACTCAGGATCCGGCCTAAAAGCGTAGTG
GGAAAGTGACGTGAAATTCGTCCAGATTACTTGATACGGTTATACTCCGAATGCCACCTAGGCCATACAA
CGAGCAAGGAGACTCAGGATCC
