>Addgene plasmid #112058 | ACTB-(A)4x | addgene partial sequence | sequence record 215313 | pEGFP-R 5'-acctctacaaatgtggtatg-3'
CTAGATCCGGTGGATCCTGAGTCTCCTTGCTCGTTGTATGGCCTAGGTGGCATTCGGAGTATAACCGTAT
CAAGTAATCTGGACGAATTTCACGTCACTTTCCCACTACGCTTTTAGGCCGGATCCTGAGTCTCCTTGCT
CGTTGTATGGCCTAGGTGGCATTCGGAGTATAACCGTATCAAGTAATCTGGACGAATTTCACGTCACTTT
CCCACTACGCTTTTAGGCCGGATCCTGAGTCTCCTTGCTCGTTGTATGGCCTAGGTGGCATTCGGAGTAT
AACCGTATCAAGTAATCTGGACGAATTTCACGTCACTTTCCCACTACGCTTTTAGGCCGGTACCTGAGTC
TCCTTGCTCGTTGTATGGCCTAGGTGGCATTCGGAGTATAACCGTATCAAGTAATCTGGACGAATTTCAC
GTCACTTTCCCACTACGCTTTTAGGCCGGTACCGTCGACTGCAGAATGCTAGCCTAGAAGCATTTGCGGT
GGACGATGGAGGGGCCGGACTCGTCATACTCCTGCTTGCTGATCCACATCTGCTGGAAGGTGGACAGCGA
GGCCAGGATGGAGCCGCCGATCCACACGGAGTACTTGCGCTCAGGAGGAGCAATGATCTTGATCTTCATT
GTGCTGGGTGCCAGGGCAGTGATCTCCTTCTGCATCCTGTCGGCAATGCCAGGGTACATGGTGGTGCCGC
CAGACAGCACTGTGTTGGCGTACAGGTCTTTGCGGATGTCCACGTCACACTTCATGATGGAGTTGAAGGT
AGTTTCGTGGATGCCACAGGACTCCATGCCCAGGAAGGAAGGCTGGAAGAGTGCCTCAGGGCAGCGGAAC
CGCTCATTGCCAATGGTGATGACCTGGCCGTCAGGCAGCTCGTAGCTCTTCTCCAGGGAGGAGCTGGAAG
CAGCCGTGGCCATCTCTTGCTCGAAGTCCAGGGCGACGTAGCACAGCTTCTCCTTAATGTCACG
